>Addgene plasmid #111232 | pBTM116-D9 | addgene full sequence | sequence record 254980 | Addgene NGS Result
GCTTGCATGCAACTTCTTTTCTTTTTTTTTCTTTTCTCTCTCCCCCGTTGTTGTCTCACCATATCCGCAA
TGACAAAAAAATGATGGAAGACACTAAAGGAAAAAATTAACGACAAAGACAGCACCAACAGATGTCGTTG
TTCCAGAGCTGATGAGGGGTATCTCGAAGCACACGAAACTTTTTCCTTCCTTCATTCACGCACACTACTC
TCTAATGAGCAACGGTATACGGCCTTCCTTCCAGTTACTTGAATTTGAAATAAAAAAAAGTTTGCTGTCT
TGCTATCAAGTATAAATAGACCTGCAATTATTAATCTTTTGTTTCCTCGTCATTGTTCTCGTTCCCTTTC
TTCCTTGTTTCTTTTTCTGCACAATATTTCAAGCTATACCAAGCATACAATCAACTCCAAGCTTGAATTA
ATTCCGGGCGGAATGAAAGCGTTAACGGCCAGGCAACAAGAGGTGTTTGATCTCATCCGTGATCACATCA
GCCAGACAGGTATGCCGCCGACGCGTGCGGAAATCGCGCAGCGTTTGGGGTTCCGTTCCCCAAACGCGGC
TGAAGAACATCTGAAGGCGCTGGCACGCAAAGGCGTTATTGAAATTGTTTCCGGCGCATCACGCGGGATT
CGTCTGTTGCAGGAAGAGGAAGAAGGGTTGCCGCTGGTAGGTCGTGTGGCTGCCGGTGAACCACTTCTGG
CGCAACAGCATATTGAAGGTCATTATCAGGTCGATCCTTCCTTATTCAAGCCGAATGCTGATTTCCTGCT
GCGCGTCAGCGGGATGTCGATGAAAGATATCGGCATTATGGATGGTGACTTGCTGGCAGTGCATAAAACT
CAGGATGTACGTAACGGTCAGGTCGTTGTCGCACGTATTGATGACGAGGTTACCGTTAAGCGCCTGAAAA
AACAGGGCAATAAAGTCGAACTGTTGCCAGAAAATAGCGAGTTTAAACCAATTGTCGTAGATCTTCGTCA
GCAGAGCTTCACCATTGAAGGGCTGGCGGTTGGGGTTATTCGCAACGGCGACTGGCTGGAATTCATGTCG
AATCAAACAAGTTTGTACAAAAAAGCTGAACGAGAAACGTAAAATGATATAAATATCAATATATTAAATT
AGATTTTGCATAAAAAACAGACTACATAATACTGTAAAACACAACATATCCAGTCACTATGGCGGCCGCG
GGTGATGCTGCCAACTTAGCGGCCGCTAAGTTGGCAGCATCACCCGACGCACTTTGCGCCGAATAAATAC
CTGTGACGGAAGATCACTTCGCAGAATAAATAAATCCTGGTGTCCCTGTTGATACCGGGAAGCCCTGGGC
CAACTTTTGGCGAAAATGAGACGTTGATCGGCACGTAAGAGGTTCCAACTTTCACCATAATGAAATAAGA
TCACTACCGGGCGTATTTTTTGAGTTATCGAGATTTTCAGGAGCTAAGGAAGCTAAAATGGAGAAAAAAA
TCACTGGATATACCACCGTTGATATATCCCAATGGCATCGTAAAGAACATTTTGAGGCATTTCAGTCAGT
TGCTCAATGTACCTATAACCAGACCGTTCAGCTGGATATTACGGCCTTTTTAAAGACCGTAAAGAAAAAT
AAGCACAAGTTTTATCCGGCCTTTATTCACATTCTTGCCCGCCTGATGAATGCTCATCCGGAATTCCGTA
TGGCAATGAAAGACGGTGAGCTGGTGATATGGGATAGTGTTCACCCTTGTTACACCGTTTTCCATGAGCA
AACTGAAACGTTTTCATCGCTCTGGAGTGAATACCACGACGATTTCCGGCAGTTTCTACACATATATTCG
CAAGATGTGGCGTGTTACGGTGAAAACCTGGCCTATTTCCCTAAAGGGTTTATTGAGAATATGTTTTTCG
TCTCAGCCAATCCCTGGGTGAGTTTCACCAGTTTTGATTTAAACGTGGCCAATATGGACAACTTCTTCGC
CCCCGTTTTCACCATGGGCAAATATTATACGCAAGGCGACAAGGTGCTGATGCCGCTGGCGATTCAGGTT
CATCATGCCGTTTGTGATGGCTTCCATGTCGGCAGAATGCTTAATGAATTACAACAGTACTGCGATGAGT
GGCAGGGCGGGGCGTAATCTAGAGGATCCGGCTTACTAAAAGCCAGATAACAGTATGCGTATTTGCGCGC
TGATTTTCGCGGTATAAGAATATATACTGATATGTATACCCGAAGTATGTCAAAAAGAGGTATGCTATGA
AGCAGCGTATTACAGTGACAGTTGACAGCGACAGCTATCAGTTGCTCAAGGCATATATGATGTCAATATC
TCCGGTCTGGTAAGCACAACCATGCAGAATGAAGCCCGTCGTCTGCGTGCCGAACGCTGGAAAGCGGAAA
ATCAGGAAGGGATGGCTGAGGTCGCCCGGTTTATTGAAATGAACGGCTCTTTTGCTGACGAGAACAGGGG
CTGGTGAAATGCAGTTTAAGGTTTACACCTATAAAAGAGAGAGCCGTTATCGTCTGTTTGTGGATGTACA
GAGTGATATTATTGACACGCCCGGGCGACGGATGGTGATCCCCCTGGCCAGTGCACGTCTGCTGTCAGAT
AAAGTCTCCCGTGAACTTTACCCGGTGGTGCATATCGGGGATGAAAGCTGGCGCATGATGACCGCCGATA
TGGCCAGTGTGCCGGTCTCCGTTATCGGGGAAGAAGTGGCTGATCTCAGCCACCGCGAAAATGACATCAA
AAACGCCATTAACCTGATGTTCTGGGGAATATAAATGTCAGGCTCCCTTATACACAGCCAGTCTGCAGGT
CGACCATAGTGACTGGATATGTTGTGTTTTACAGTATTATGTAGTCTGTTTTTTATGCAAAATCTAATTT
AATATATTGATATTTATATCATTTTACGTTTCTCGTTCAGCTTTCTTGTACAAAGTGGTTCGATTCGACG
GTACCGCGGCCGCTGCAGCCAAGCTAATTCCGGGCGAATTTCTTATGATTTATGATTTTTATTATTAAAT
AAGTTATAAAAAAAATAAGTGTATACAAATTTTAAAGTGACTCTTAGGTTTTAAAACGAAAATTCTTATT
CTTGAGTAACTCTTTCCTGTAGGTCAGGTTGCTTTCTCAGGTATAGCATGAGGTCGCTCTTATTGACCAC
ACCTCTACCGGCATGCCGGCAAGTGCACAAACAATACTTAAATAAATACTACTCAGTAATAACCTATTTC
TTAGCATTTTTGACGAAATTTGCTATTTTGTTAGAGTCTTTTACACCATTTGTCTCCACACCTCCGCTTA
CATCAACACCAATAACGCCATTTAATCTAAGCGCATCACCAACATTTTCTGGCGTCAGTCCACCAGCTAA
CATAAAATGTAAGCTTTCGGGGCTCTCTTGCCTTCCAACCCAGTCAGAAATCGAGTTCCAATCCAAAAGT
TCACCTGTCCCACCTGCTTCTGAATCAAACAAGGGAATAAACGAATGAGGTTTCTGTGAAGCTGCACTGA
GTAGTATGTTGCAGTCTTTTGGAAATACGAGTCTTTTAATAACTGGCAAACCGAGGAACTCTTGGTATTC
TTGCCACGACTCATCTCCATGCAGTTGGACGATATCAATGCCGTAATCATTGACCAGAGCCAAAACATCC
TCCTTAGGTTGATTACGAAACACGCCAACCAAGTATTTCGGAGTGCCTGAACTATTTTTATATGCTTTTA
CAAGACTTGAAATTTTCCTTGCAATAACCGGGTCAATTGTTCTCTTTCTATTGGGCACACATATAATACC
CAGCAAGTCAGCATCGGAATCTAGAGCACATTCTGCGGCCTCTGTGCTCTGCAAGCCGCAAACTTTCACC
AATGGACCAGAACTACCTGTGAAATTAATAACAGACATACTCCAAGCTGCCTTTGTGTGCTTAATCACGT
ATACTCACGTGCTCAATAGTCACCAATGCCCTCCCTCTTGGCCCTCTCCTTTTCTTTTTTCGACCGAATT
AATTCGTAATCATGTCATAGCTGTTTCCTGTGTGAAATTGTTATCCGCTCACAATTCCACACAACATACG
AGCCGGAAGCATAAAGTGTAAAGCCTGGGGTGCCTAATGAGTGAGCTAACTCACATTAATTGCGTTGCGC
TCACTGCCCGCTTTCCAGTCGGGAAACCTGTCGTGCCAGCTGCATTAATGAATCGGCCAACGCGCGGGGA
GAGGCGGTTTGCGTATTGGGCGCTCTTCCGCTTCCTCGCTCACTGACTCGCTGCGCTCGGTCGTTCGGCT
GCGGCGAGCGGTATCAGCTCACTCAAAGGCGGTAATACGGTTATCCACAGAATCAGGGGATAACGCAGGA
AAGAACATGTGAGCAAAAGGCCAGCAAAAGGCCAGGAACCGTAAAAAGGCCGCGTTGCTGGCGTTTTTCC
ATAGGCTCCGCCCCCCTGACGAGCATCACAAAAATCGACGCTCAAGTCAGAGGTGGCGAAACCCGACAGG
ACTATAAAGATACCAGGCGTTTCCCCCTGGAAGCTCCCTCGTGCGCTCTCCTGTTCCGACCCTGCCGCTT
ACCGGATACCTGTCCGCCTTTCTCCCTTCGGGAAGCGTGGCGCTTTCTCATAGCTCACGCTGTAGGTATC
TCAGTTCGGTGTAGGTCGTTCGCTCCAAGCTGGGCTGTGTGCACGAACCCCCCGTTCAGCCCGACCGCTG
CGCCTTATCCGGTAACTATCGTCTTGAGTCCAACCCGGTAAGACACGACTTATCGCCACTGGCAGCAGCC
ACTGGTAACAGGATTAGCAGAGCGAGGTATGTAGGCGGTGCTACAGAGTTCTTGAAGTGGTGGCCTAACT
ACGGCTACACTAGAAGAACAGTATTTGGTATCTGCGCTCTGCTGAAGCCAGTTACCTTCGGAAAAAGAGT
TGGTAGCTCTTGATCCGGCAAACAAACCACCGCTGGTAGCGGTGGTTTTTTTGTTTGCAAGCAGCAGATT
ACGCGCAGAAAAAAAGGATCTCAAGAAGATCCTTTGATCTTTTCTACGGGGTCTGACGCTCAGTGGAACG
AAAACTCACGTTAAGGGATTTTGGTCATGAGATTATCAAAAAGGATCTTCACCTAGATCCTTTTAAATTA
AAAATGAAGTTTTAAATCAATCTAAAGTATATATGAGTAAACTTGGTCTGACAGTTACCAATGCTTAATC
AGTGAGGCACCTATCTCAGCGATCTGTCTATTTCGTTCATCCATAGTTGCCTGACTCGGGAATAAGGGCG
ACACGGAAATGTTGAATACTCATACTCTTCCTTTTTCAATATTATTGAAGCATTTATCAGGGTTATTGTC
TCATGAGCGGATACATATTTGAATGTATTTAGAAAAATAAACAAATAGGGGTTCCGCGCACATTTCCCCG
AAAAGTGCCACCTGACGTCTAAGAAACCATTATTATCATGACATTAACCTATAAAAATAGGCGTATCACG
AGGCCCTTTCGTCTTCAAGAATTCTCATGTTTGACAGCTTATCATCGATAAGCTTTAATGCGGTAGTTTA
TCACAGTTAAATTGCTAACGCAGTCAGGCACCGTGTATGAAATCTAACAATGCGCTCATCGTCATCCTCG
GCACCGTCACCCTGGATGCTGTAGGCATAGGCTTGGTTATGCCGGTACTGCCGGGCCTCTTGCGGGATAT
CGTCCATTCCGACAGCATCGCCAGTCACTATGGCGTGCTGCTAGCGCTATATGCGTTGATGCAATTTCTA
TGCGCACCCGTTCTCGGAGCACTGTCCGACCGCTTTGGCCGCCGCCCAGTCCTGCTCGCTTCGCTACTTG
GAGCCACTATCGACTACGCGATCATGGCGACCACACCCGTCCTGTGGATCCTCTACGCCGGACGCATCGT
GGCCGGCATCACCGGCGCCACAGGTGCGGTTGCTGGCGCCTATATCGCCGACATCACCGATGGGGAAGAT
CGGGCTCGCCACTTCGGGCTCATGAGCGCTTGTTTCGGCGTGGGTATGGTGGCAGGCCCCGTGGCCGGGG
GACTGTTGGGCGCCATCTCCTTGCATGCACCATTCCTTGCGGCGGCGGTGCTCAACGGCCTCAACCTACT
ACTGGGCTGCTTCCTAATGCAGGAGTCGCATAAGGGAGAGCGTCGACCGATGCCCTTGAGAGCCTTCAAC
CCAGTCAGCTCCTTCCGGTGGGCGCGGGGCATGACTATCGTCGCCGCACTTATGACTGTCTTCTTTATCA
TGCAACTCGTAGGACAGGTGCCGGCAGCGCTCTGGGTCATTTTCGGCGAGGACCGCTTTCGCTGGAGCGC
GACGATGATCGGCCTGTCGCTTGCGGTATTCGGAATCTTGCACGCCCTCGCTCAAGCCTTCGTCACTGGT
CCCGCCACCAAACGTTTCGGCGAGAAGCAGGCCATTATCGCCGGCATGGCGGCCGACGCGCTGGGCTACG
TCTTGCTGGCGTTCGCGACGCGAGGCTGGATGGCCTTCCCCATTATGATTCTTCTCGCTTCCGGCGGCAT
CGGGATGCCCGCGTTGCAGGCCATGCTGTCCAGGCAGGTAGATGACGACCATCAGGGACAGCTTCAAGGA
TCGCTCGCGGCTCTTACCAGCCTAACTTCGATCATTGGACCGCTGATCGTCACGGCGATTTATGCCGCCT
CGGCGAGCACATGGAACGGGTTGGCATGGATTGTAGGCGCCGCCCTATACCTTGTCTGCCTCCCCGCGTT
GCGTCGCGGTGCATGGAGCCGGGCCACCTCGACCTGACCCCTAAGAAACCATTATTATCATGACATTAAC
CTATAAAAATAGGCGTATCACGAGGCCCTTTCGTCTCGCGCGTTTCGGTGATGACGGTGAAAACCTCTGA
CACATGCAGCTCCCGGAGACGGTCACAGCTTGTCTGTAAGCGGATGCCGGGAGCAGACAAGCCCGTCAGG
GCGCGTCAGCGGGTGTTGGCGGGTGTCGGGGCTGGCTTAACTATGCGGCATCAGAGCAGATTGTACTGAG
AGTGCACCATAACGCATTTAAGCATAAACACGCACTATGCCGTTCTTCTCATGTATATATATATACAGGC
AACACGCAGATATAGGTGCGACGTGAACAGTGAGCTGTATGTGCGCAGCTCGCGTTGCATTTTCGGAAGC
GCTCGTTTTCGGAAACGCTTTGAAGTTCCTATTCCGAAGTTCCTATTCTCTAGCTAGAAAGTATAGGAAC
TTCAGAGCGCTTTTGAAAACCAAAAGCGCTCTGAAGACGCACTTTCAAAAAACCAAAAACGCACCGGACT
GTAACGAGCTACTAAAATATTGCGAATACCGCTTCCACAAACATTGCTCAAAAGTATCTCTTTGCTATAT
ATCTCTGTGCTATATCCCTATATAACCTACCCATCCACCTTTCGCTCCTTGAACTTGCATCTAAACTCGA
CCTCTACATTTTTTATGTTTATCTCTAGTATTACTCTTTAGACAAAAAAATTGTAGTAAGAACTATTCAT
AGAGTGAATCGAAAACAATACGAAAATGTAAACATTTCCTATACGTAGTATATAGAGACAAAATAGAAGA
AACCGTTCATAATTTTCTGACCAATGAAGAATCATCAACGCTATCACTTTCTGTTCACAAAGTATGCGCA
ATCCACATCGGTATAGAATATAATCGGGGATGCCTTTATCTTGAAAAAATGCACCCGCAGCTTCGCTAGT
AATCAGTAAACGCGGGAAGTGGAGTCAGGCTTTTTTTATGGAAGAGAAAATAGACACCAAAGTAGCCTTC
TTCTAACCTTAACGGACCTACAGTGCAAAAAGTTATCAAGAGACTGCATTATAGAGCGCACAAAGGAGAA
AAAAAGTAATCTAAGATGCTTTGTTAGAAAAATAGCGCTCTCGGGATGCATTTTTGTAGAACAAAAAAGA
AGTATAGATTCTTTGTTGGTAAAATAGCGCTCTCGCGTTGCATTTCTGTTCTGTAAAAATGCAGCTCAGA
TTCTTTGTTTGAAAAATTAGCGCTCTCGCGTTGCATTTTTGTTTTACAAAAATGAAGCACAGATTCTTCG
TTGGTAAAATAGCGCTTTCGCGTTGCATTTCTGTTCTGTAAAAATGCAGCTCAGATTCTTTGTTTGAAAA
ATTAGCGCTCTCGCGTTGCATTTTTGTTCTACAAAATGAAGCACAGATGCTTCGTT
Features (pLannotate 1.2.2; 24 found; start..end, strand, type, name):
     10..406     +  promoter       ADH1 promoter: S. cerevisiae ADH1; promoter for alcohol dehydrogenase 1
    433..1038    +  CDS            lexA: LEXA_ECOLI - Also known as exrA, spr, tsl, umuA. Experimental evidence at protein level: Swiss-Prot protein existence level 1. Represses a number of genes involved in the response to DNA damage (SOS response), including recA and lexA. Binds to the 16 bp palindromic sequence 5'-CTGTATATATATACAG-3'. In the presence of single- stranded DNA, RecA interacts with LexA causing an autocatalytic cleavage which disrupts the DNA-binding part of LexA, leading to derepression of the SOS regulon and eventually DNA repair. Implicated in hydroxy radical-mediated cell death induced by hydroxyurea treatment (Pu
   1057..1181    +  protein_bind   attR1: mutant version of attR; recombination site for the Gateway® LR reaction LR Clonase™
   1355..1457    +  promoter       cat promoter: promoter of the E. coli cat gene encoding chloramphenicol acetyltransferase
   1458..2117    +  CDS            CmR: chloramphenicol acetyltransferase; cat; confers resistance to chloramphenicol
   2296..2454    +  CDS            ccdA (fragment): CCDA_ECO57 - Also known as H, letA. Experimental evidence at protein level: Swiss-Prot protein existence level 1. Antitoxin component of a type II toxin-antitoxin (TA) system which inhibits the post-segregational killing (PSK) of plasmid-free cells, also referred to as a plasmid addiction system. Binds to and blocks the activity of CcdB; will also remove bound CcdB protein from the CcdB-GyrA complex by forming a CcdA-CcdB complex, a process termed rejuvenation. Functions as a transcriptional corepressor for the ccdAB operon, repression also requires CcdB (By similarity). From Escherichia coli
   2459..2764    +  CDS            ccdB: CcdB, a bacterial toxin that poisons DNA gyrase; ccdB; Plasmids containing the ccdB gene cannot be propagated in standard E. coli strains.
   2805..2929    -  protein_bind   attR2: mutant version of attR; recombination site for the Gateway® LR reaction LR Clonase™
   2974..3161    +  terminator     ADH1 terminator: S. cerevisiae ADH1; transcription terminator for the S. cerevisiae alcohol dehydrogenase 1 (ADH1) gene
   3214..3888    -  CDS            TRP1: phosphoribosylanthranilate isomerase, required for tryptophan biosynthesis; S. cerevisiae TRP1; yeast auxotrophic marker
   3889..3990    -  promoter       TRP1 promoter: S. cerevisiae TRP1
   4028..4044    -  protein_bind   lac operator: The lac repressor binds to the lac operator to inhibit transcription in E. coli. This inhibition can be relieved by adding lactose or isopropyl-β-D-thiogalactopyranoside (IPTG). lac repressor encoded by lacI
   4052..4082    -  promoter       lac promoter: promoter for the E. coli lac operon
   4097..4118    -  protein_bind   CAP binding site: CAP binding activates transcription in the presence of cAMP. E. coli catabolite activator protein
   4131..4223    -  CDS            lacI (fragment): lac repressor; lacI; The lac repressor binds to the lac operator to inhibit transcription in E. coli. This inhibition can be relieved by adding lactose or isopropyl-β-D-thiogalactopyranoside (IPTG).
   4406..4994    -  rep_origin     ori: high-copy-number ColE1/pMB1/pBR322/pUC origin of replication
   5166..5237    -  CDS            bla(M) (fragment): β-lactamase lacking the signal sequence; bla(M); allows cytosolic expression of β-lactamase
   5238..5273    -  CDS            AmpR (fragment): β-lactamase; bla; confers resistance to ampicillin, carbenicillin, and related antibiotics
   5274..5378    -  promoter       AmpR promoter: bla
   5491..5519    +  promoter       tet promoter: E. coli promoter for tetracycline efflux protein gene
   5567..6757    +  CDS            TcR: tetracycline efflux protein; tet; confers resistance to tetracycline
   6825..6860    +  CDS            rop (fragment): Rop protein, which maintains plasmids at low copy number; rop
   6962..7011    +  misc_feature   bom (fragment): basis of mobility region from pBR322
   7012..8176    +  rep_origin     2μ ori: yeast 2μ plasmid origin of replication
