[The description below was written by a language model from this plasmid's Addgene catalogue record and pLannotate feature annotations shown in this document.]
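Description:
pBTM116-D9 is an 8.2 kb Gateway destination vector for yeast two-hybrid work, built to express proteins of interest as fusions to the bacterial LexA repressor, which supplies the DNA-binding ("bait") function in LexA-based two-hybrid systems. It is a yeast–E. coli shuttle plasmid. A 2μ origin provides episomal replication in Saccharomyces cerevisiae, and the TRP1 gene under its own promoter allows selection by tryptophan prototrophy. A high-copy ColE1/pUC-type origin supports replication in bacteria, where selection is by tetracycline through an intact tet promoter and TcR efflux gene. Only short fragments of the β-lactamase gene remain, so ampicillin resistance is not expected to be functional. Remnants of lacI, the lac promoter/operator, rop and bom are backbone leftovers.

The expression unit runs from the yeast ADH1 promoter through the full lexA coding sequence into a Gateway cassette and ends at the ADH1 terminator. The cassette, recorded as a 1,873 bp ccdB insert, is flanked by attR1 and attR2 and carries a chloramphenicol resistance gene with its cat promoter, a ccdA fragment, and the ccdB gyrase toxin. Because ccdB kills standard E. coli strains, the empty vector is maintained in a ccdB-tolerant strain (DB3.1). In an LR recombination with an entry clone, the cassette is exchanged for an open reading frame, which should place it downstream of LexA as an N-terminally tagged fusion, and ccdB loss counterselects unrecombined plasmid. The associated publication describes a stringent yeast two-hybrid matrix screening approach for protein–protein interaction discovery, consistent with use of this vector to generate bait collections.
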