Addgene plasmid #111232: pBTM116-D9
Purpose: yeast expression vector
Depositing lab: Ulrich Stelzl. Depositing organization: Max Planck Institute for Molecular Genetics. Publication: A stringent yeast two-hybrid matrix screening approach for protein-protein interaction discovery. Worseck JM, Grossmann A, Weimann M, Hegele A, Stelzl U. Methods Mol Biol. 2012;812:63-87. doi: 10.1007/978-1-61779-455-1_4. PubMed 22218854.
Backbone
  Vector backbone: pBTM116-D9
  Vector type: Yeast Expression
  Selectable markers: TRP1
Growth in bacteria
  Bacterial resistance: Tetracycline, 10 μg/mL
  Growth temperature: 37°C
  Growth strain: DB3.1
  Copy number: High Copy
Gene/Insert
  Gene/Insert name: ccdB-cassette
  Species: unknown
  Insert size (bp): 1873
  Cloning method: Gateway Cloning
  Sequencing primers: 5′ unknown
Terms and licenses: Academic/Nonprofit Terms; Industry Terms: Not Available to Industry
How to cite: pBTM116-D9 was a gift from Ulrich Stelzl (Addgene plasmid # 111232 ; http://n2t.net/addgene:111232 ; RRID:Addgene_111232)
